>Addgene plasmid #208976 | Nickase SpCas9 - pCMV-T7-nSpCas9(H840A)-P2A-GFP (HES140) | addgene full sequence | sequence record 415837 | Addgene NGS Result
ATATGCCAAGTACGCCCCCTATTGACGTCAATGACGGTAAATGGCCCGCCTGGCATTATGCCCAGTACAT
GACCTTATGGGACTTTCCTACTTGGCAGTACATCTACGTATTAGTCATCGCTATTACCATGGTGATGCGG
TTTTGGCAGTACATCAATGGGCGTGGATAGCGGTTTGACTCACGGGGATTTCCAAGTCTCCACCCCATTG
ACGTCAATGGGAGTTTGTTTTGGCACCAAAATCAACGGGACTTTCCAAAATGTCGTAACAACTCCGCCCC
ATTGACGCAAATGGGCGGTAGGCGTGTACGGTGGGAGGTCTATATAAGCAGAGCTGGTTTAGTGAACCGT
CAGATCCGCTAGAGATCCGCGGCCGCTAATACGACTCACTATAGGGAGAGCCGCCACCATGGACAAGAAG
TACAGCATCGGCCTGGACATCGGCACCAACTCTGTGGGCTGGGCCGTGATCACCGACGAGTACAAGGTGC
CCAGCAAGAAATTCAAGGTGCTGGGCAACACCGACCGGCACAGCATCAAGAAGAACCTGATCGGAGCCCT
GCTGTTCGACAGCGGCGAAACAGCCGAGGCCACCCGGCTGAAGAGAACCGCCAGAAGAAGATACACCAGA
CGGAAGAACCGGATCTGCTATCTGCAAGAGATCTTCAGCAACGAGATGGCCAAGGTGGACGACAGCTTCT
TCCACAGACTGGAAGAGTCCTTCCTGGTGGAAGAGGATAAGAAGCACGAGCGGCACCCCATCTTCGGCAA
CATCGTGGACGAGGTGGCCTACCACGAGAAGTACCCCACCATCTACCACCTGAGAAAGAAACTGGTGGAC
AGCACCGACAAGGCCGACCTGCGGCTGATCTATCTGGCCCTGGCCCACATGATCAAGTTCCGGGGCCACT
TCCTGATCGAGGGCGACCTGAACCCCGACAACAGCGACGTGGACAAGCTGTTCATCCAGCTGGTGCAGAC
CTACAACCAGCTGTTCGAGGAAAACCCCATCAACGCCAGCGGCGTGGACGCCAAGGCCATCCTGTCTGCC
AGACTGAGCAAGAGCAGACGGCTGGAAAATCTGATCGCCCAGCTGCCCGGCGAGAAGAAGAATGGCCTGT
TCGGAAACCTGATTGCCCTGAGCCTGGGCCTGACCCCCAACTTCAAGAGCAACTTCGACCTGGCCGAGGA
TGCCAAACTGCAGCTGAGCAAGGACACCTACGACGACGACCTGGACAACCTGCTGGCCCAGATCGGCGAC
CAGTACGCCGACCTGTTTCTGGCCGCCAAGAACCTGTCCGACGCCATCCTGCTGAGCGACATCCTGAGAG
TGAACACCGAGATCACCAAGGCCCCCCTGAGCGCCTCTATGATCAAGAGATACGACGAGCACCACCAGGA
CCTGACCCTGCTGAAAGCTCTCGTGCGGCAGCAGCTGCCTGAGAAGTACAAAGAGATTTTCTTCGACCAG
AGCAAGAACGGCTACGCCGGCTACATTGACGGCGGAGCCAGCCAGGAAGAGTTCTACAAGTTCATCAAGC
CCATCCTGGAAAAGATGGACGGCACCGAGGAACTGCTCGTGAAGCTGAACAGAGAGGACCTGCTGCGGAA
GCAGCGGACCTTCGACAACGGCAGCATCCCCCACCAGATCCACCTGGGAGAGCTGCACGCCATTCTGCGG
CGGCAGGAAGATTTTTACCCATTCCTGAAGGACAACCGGGAAAAGATCGAGAAGATCCTGACCTTCCGCA
TCCCCTACTACGTGGGCCCTCTGGCCAGGGGAAACAGCAGATTCGCCTGGATGACCAGAAAGAGCGAGGA
AACCATCACCCCCTGGAACTTCGAGGAAGTGGTGGACAAGGGCGCTTCCGCCCAGAGCTTCATCGAGCGG
ATGACCAACTTCGATAAGAACCTGCCCAACGAGAAGGTGCTGCCCAAGCACAGCCTGCTGTACGAGTACT
TCACCGTGTATAACGAGCTGACCAAAGTGAAATACGTGACCGAGGGAATGAGAAAGCCCGCCTTCCTGAG
CGGCGAGCAGAAAAAGGCCATCGTGGACCTGCTGTTCAAGACCAACCGGAAAGTGACCGTGAAGCAGCTG
AAAGAGGACTACTTCAAGAAAATCGAGTGCTTCGACTCCGTGGAAATCTCCGGCGTGGAAGATCGGTTCA
ACGCCTCCCTGGGCACATACCACGATCTGCTGAAAATTATCAAGGACAAGGACTTCCTGGACAATGAGGA
AAACGAGGACATTCTGGAAGATATCGTGCTGACCCTGACACTGTTTGAGGACAGAGAGATGATCGAGGAA
CGGCTGAAAACCTATGCCCACCTGTTCGACGACAAAGTGATGAAGCAGCTGAAGCGGCGGAGATACACCG
GCTGGGGCAGGCTGAGCCGGAAGCTGATCAACGGCATCCGGGACAAGCAGTCCGGCAAGACAATCCTGGA
TTTCCTGAAGTCCGACGGCTTCGCCAACAGAAACTTCATGCAGCTGATCCACGACGACAGCCTGACCTTT
AAAGAGGACATCCAGAAAGCCCAGGTGTCCGGCCAGGGCGATAGCCTGCACGAGCACATTGCCAATCTGG
CCGGCAGCCCCGCCATTAAGAAGGGCATCCTGCAGACAGTGAAGGTGGTGGACGAGCTCGTGAAAGTGAT
GGGCCGGCACAAGCCCGAGAACATCGTGATCGAAATGGCCAGAGAGAACCAGACCACCCAGAAGGGACAG
AAGAACAGCCGCGAGAGAATGAAGCGGATCGAAGAGGGCATCAAAGAGCTGGGCAGCCAGATCCTGAAAG
AACACCCCGTGGAAAACACCCAGCTGCAGAACGAGAAGCTGTACCTGTACTACCTGCAGAATGGGCGGGA
TATGTACGTGGACCAGGAACTGGACATCAACCGGCTGTCCGACTACGATGTGGACGCCATCGTGCCTCAG
AGCTTTCTGAAGGACGACTCCATCGACAACAAGGTGCTGACCAGAAGCGACAAGAACCGGGGCAAGAGCG
ACAACGTGCCCTCCGAAGAGGTCGTGAAGAAGATGAAGAACTACTGGCGGCAGCTGCTGAACGCCAAGCT
GATTACCCAGAGAAAGTTCGACAATCTGACCAAGGCCGAGAGAGGCGGCCTGAGCGAACTGGATAAGGCC
GGCTTCATCAAGAGACAGCTGGTGGAAACCCGGCAGATCACAAAGCACGTGGCACAGATCCTGGACTCCC
GGATGAACACTAAGTACGACGAGAATGACAAGCTGATCCGGGAAGTGAAAGTGATCACCCTGAAGTCCAA
GCTGGTGTCCGATTTCCGGAAGGATTTCCAGTTTTACAAAGTGCGCGAGATCAACAACTACCACCACGCC
CACGACGCCTACCTGAACGCCGTCGTGGGAACCGCCCTGATCAAAAAGTACCCTAAGCTGGAAAGCGAGT
TCGTGTACGGCGACTACAAGGTGTACGACGTGCGGAAGATGATCGCCAAGAGCGAGCAGGAAATCGGCAA
GGCTACCGCCAAGTACTTCTTCTACAGCAACATCATGAACTTTTTCAAGACCGAGATTACCCTGGCCAAC
GGCGAGATCCGGAAGCGGCCTCTGATCGAGACAAACGGCGAAACCGGGGAGATCGTGTGGGATAAGGGCC
GGGATTTTGCCACCGTGCGGAAAGTGCTGAGCATGCCCCAAGTGAATATCGTGAAAAAGACCGAGGTGCA
GACAGGCGGCTTCAGCAAAGAGTCTATCCTGCCCAAGAGGAACAGCGATAAGCTGATCGCCAGAAAGAAG
GACTGGGACCCTAAGAAGTACGGCGGCTTCGACAGCCCCACCGTGGCCTATTCTGTGCTGGTGGTGGCCA
AAGTGGAAAAGGGCAAGTCCAAGAAACTGAAGAGTGTGAAAGAGCTGCTGGGGATCACCATCATGGAAAG
AAGCAGCTTCGAGAAGAATCCCATCGACTTTCTGGAAGCCAAGGGCTACAAAGAAGTGAAAAAGGACCTG
ATCATCAAGCTGCCTAAGTACTCCCTGTTCGAGCTGGAAAACGGCCGGAAGAGAATGCTGGCCTCTGCCG
GCGAACTGCAGAAGGGAAACGAACTGGCCCTGCCCTCCAAATATGTGAACTTCCTGTACCTGGCCAGCCA
CTATGAGAAGCTGAAGGGCTCCCCCGAGGATAATGAGCAGAAACAGCTGTTTGTGGAACAGCACAAGCAC
TACCTGGACGAGATCATCGAGCAGATCAGCGAGTTCTCCAAGAGAGTGATCCTGGCCGACGCTAATCTGG
ACAAAGTGCTGTCCGCCTACAACAAGCACCGGGATAAGCCCATCAGAGAGCAGGCCGAGAATATCATCCA
CCTGTTTACCCTGACCAATCTGGGAGCCCCTGCCGCCTTCAAGTACTTTGACACCACCATCGACCGGAAG
AGGTACACCAGCACCAAAGAGGTGCTGGACGCCACCCTGATCCACCAGAGCATCACCGGCCTGTACGAGA
CACGGATCGACCTGTCTCAGCTGGGAGGCGACGGATCCGGCGGAGGCGGAAGCGGGAAAAGAACCGCCGA
CGGCAGCGAATTCGAGCCCAAGAAGAAGAGGAAAGTCTCGAGCGGAGGCGACTACAAAGACCATGACGGT
GATTATAAAGATCATGACATCGATTACAAGGATGACGATGACAAGGGAGGCGGTGGAAGCGGCGCAACAA
ACTTCTCTCTGCTGAAACAAGCCGGAGATGTCGAAGAGAATCCTGGACCGATGGTGAGCAAGGGCGAGGA
GCTGTTCACCGGGGTGGTGCCCATCCTGGTCGAGCTGGACGGCGACGTAAACGGCCACAAGTTCAGCGTG
TCCGGCGAGGGCGAGGGCGATGCCACCTACGGCAAGCTGACCCTGAAGTTCATCTGCACCACCGGCAAGC
TGCCCGTGCCCTGGCCCACCCTCGTGACCACCCTGACCTACGGCGTGCAGTGCTTCAGCCGCTACCCCGA
CCACATGAAGCAGCACGACTTCTTCAAGTCCGCCATGCCCGAAGGCTACGTCCAGGAGCGCACCATCTTC
TTCAAGGACGACGGCAACTACAAGACCCGCGCCGAGGTGAAGTTCGAGGGCGACACCCTGGTGAACCGCA
TCGAGCTGAAGGGCATCGACTTCAAGGAGGACGGCAACATCCTGGGGCACAAGCTGGAGTACAACTACAA
CAGCCACAACGTCTATATCATGGCCGACAAGCAGAAGAACGGCATCAAGGTGAACTTCAAGATCCGCCAC
AACATCGAGGACGGCAGCGTGCAGCTCGCCGACCACTACCAGCAGAACACCCCCATCGGCGACGGCCCCG
TGCTGCTGCCCGACAACCACTACCTGAGCACCCAGTCCGCCCTGAGCAAAGACCCCAACGAGAAGCGCGA
TCACATGGTCCTGCTGGAGTTCGTGACCGCCGCCGGGATCACTCTCGGCATGGACGAGCTGTACAAGTGA
CCGGTCATCATCACCATCACCATTGAGTTTAAACCCGCTGATCAGCCTCGACTGTGCCTTCTAGTTGCCA
GCCATCTGTTGTTTGCCCCTCCCCCGTGCCTTCCTTGACCCTGGAAGGTGCCACTCCCACTGTCCTTTCC
TAATAAAATGAGGAAATTGCATCGCATTGTCTGAGTAGGTGTCATTCTATTCTGGGGGGTGGGGTGGGGC
AGGACAGCAAGGGGGAGGATTGGGAAGACAATAGCAGGCATGCTGGGGATGCGGTGGGCTCTATGGCTTC
TGAGGCGGAAAGAACCAGCTGGGGCTCGATACCGTCGACCTCTAGCTAGAGCTTGGCGTAATCATGGTCA
TAGCTGTTTCCTGTGTGAAATTGTTATCCGCTCACAATTCCACACAACATACGAGCCGGAAGCATAAAGT
GTAAAGCCTAGGGTGCCTAATGAGTGAGCTAACTCACATTAATTGCGTTGCGCTCACTGCCCGCTTTCCA
GTCGGGAAACCTGTCGTGCCAGCTGCATTAATGAATCGGCCAACGCGCGGGGAGAGGCGGTTTGCGTATT
GGGCGCTCTTCCGCTTCCTCGCTCACTGACTCGCTGCGCTCGGTCGTTCGGCTGCGGCGAGCGGTATCAG
CTCACTCAAAGGCGGTAATACGGTTATCCACAGAATCAGGGGATAACGCAGGAAAGAACATGTGAGCAAA
AGGCCAGCAAAAGGCCAGGAACCGTAAAAAGGCCGCGTTGCTGGCGTTTTTCCATAGGCTCCGCCCCCCT
GACGAGCATCACAAAAATCGACGCTCAAGTCAGAGGTGGCGAAACCCGACAGGACTATAAAGATACCAGG
CGTTTCCCCCTGGAAGCTCCCTCGTGCGCTCTCCTGTTCCGACCCTGCCGCTTACCGGATACCTGTCCGC
CTTTCTCCCTTCGGGAAGCGTGGCGCTTTCTCATAGCTCACGCTGTAGGTATCTCAGTTCGGTGTAGGTC
GTTCGCTCCAAGCTGGGCTGTGTGCACGAACCCCCCGTTCAGCCCGACCGCTGCGCCTTATCCGGTAACT
ATCGTCTTGAGTCCAACCCGGTAAGACACGACTTATCGCCACTGGCAGCAGCCACTGGTAACAGGATTAG
CAGAGCGAGGTATGTAGGCGGTGCTACAGAGTTCTTGAAGTGGTGGCCTAACTACGGCTACACTAGAAGA
ACAGTATTTGGTATCTGCGCTCTGCTGAAGCCAGTTACCTTCGGAAAAAGAGTTGGTAGCTCTTGATCCG
GCAAACAAACCACCGCTGGTAGCGGTGGTTTTTTTGTTTGCAAGCAGCAGATTACGCGCAGAAAAAAAGG
ATCTCAAGAAGATCCTTTGATCTTTTCTACGGGGTCTGACGCTCAGTGGAACGAAAACTCACGTTAAGGG
ATTTTGGTCATGAGATTATCAAAAAGGATCTTCACCTAGATCCTTTTAAATTAAAAATGAAGTTTTAAAT
CAATCTAAAGTATATATGAGTAAACTTGGTCTGACAGTTACCAATGCTTAATCAGTGAGGCACCTATCTC
AGCGATCTGTCTATTTCGTTCATCCATAGTTGCCTGACTCCCCGTCGTGTAGATAACTACGATACGGGAG
GGCTTACCATCTGGCCCCAGTGCTGCAATGATACCGCGAGACCCACGCTCACCGGCTCCAGATTTATCAG
CAATAAACCAGCCAGCCGGAAGGGCCGAGCGCAGAAGTGGTCCTGCAACTTTATCCGCCTCCATCCAGTC
TATTAATTGTTGCCGGGAAGCTAGAGTAAGTAGTTCGCCAGTTAATAGTTTGCGCAACGTTGTTGCCATT
GCTACAGGCATCGTGGTGTCACGCTCGTCGTTTGGTATGGCTTCATTCAGCTCCGGTTCCCAACGATCAA
GGCGAGTTACATGATCCCCCATGTTGTGCAAAAAAGCGGTTAGCTCCTTCGGTCCTCCGATCGTTGTCAG
AAGTAAGTTGGCCGCAGTGTTATCACTCATGGTTATGGCAGCACTGCATAATTCTCTTACTGTCATGCCA
TCCGTAAGATGCTTTTCTGTGACTGGTGAGTACTCAACCAAGTCATTCTGAGAATAGTGTATGCGGCGAC
CGAGTTGCTCTTGCCCGGCGTCAATACGGGATAATACCGCGCCACATAGCAGAACTTTAAAAGTGCTCAT
CATTGGAAAACGTTCTTCGGGGCGAAAACTCTCAAGGATCTTACCGCTGTTGAGATCCAGTTCGATGTAA
CCCACTCGTGCACCCAACTGATCTTCAGCATCTTTTACTTTCACCAGCGTTTCTGGGTGAGCAAAAACAG
GAAGGCAAAATGCCGCAAAAAAGGGAATAAGGGCGACACGGAAATGTTGAATACTCATACTCTTCCTTTT
TCAATATTATTGAAGCATTTATCAGGGTTATTGTCTCATGAGCGGATACATATTTGAATGTATTTAGAAA
AATAAACAAATAGGGGTTCCGCGCACATTTCCCCGAAAAGTGCCACCTGACGTCGACGGATCGGGAGATC
GATCTCCCGATCCCCTAGGGTCGACTCTCAGTACAATCTGCTCTGATGCCGCATAGTTAAGCCAGTATCT
GCTCCCTGCTTGTGTGTTGGAGGTCGCTGAGTAGTGCGCGAGCAAAATTTAAGCTACAACAAGGCAAGGC
TTGACCGACAATTGCATGAAGAATCTGCTTAGGGTTAGGCGTTTTGCGCTGCTTCGCGATGTACGGGCCA
GATATACGCGTTGACATTGATTATTGACTAGTTATTAATAGTAATCAATTACGGGGTCATTAGTTCATAG
CCCATATATGGAGTTCCGCGTTACATAACTTACGGTAAATGGCCCGCCTGGCTGACCGCCCAACGACCCC
CGCCCATTGACGTCAATAATGACGTATGTTCCCATAGTAACGCCAATAGGGACTTTCCATTGACGTCAAT
GGGTGGAGTATTTACGGTAAACTGCCCACTTGGCAGTACATCAAGTGTATC
Features (pLannotate 1.2.2; 18 found; start..end, strand, type, name):
    132..335     +  promoter       CMV promoter: human cytomegalovirus (CMV) immediate early promoter
    377..395     +  promoter       T7 promoter: promoter for bacteriophage T7 RNA polymerase
    409..2127    +  CDS            Cas9(N): N-terminal portion of Streptococcus pyogenes Cas9 (Zetsche et al., 2015)
   2014..4512    +  CDS            Cas9(C): C-terminal portion of Streptococcus pyogenes Cas9 (Zetsche et al., 2015)
   4600..4665    +  CDS            3xFLAG: three tandem FLAG® epitope tags, followed by an enterokinase cleavage site
   4741..5457    +  CDS            EGFP: EGFP is a basic (constitutively fluorescent) green fluorescent protein published in 1996, derived from Aequorea victoria. It is reported to be a rapidly-maturing weak dimer with moderate acid sensitivity.
   5512..5736    +  polyA_signal   bGH poly(A) signal: bovine growth hormone polyadenylation signal
   5740..5761    +  promoter       SV40 promoter (fragment): SV40 enhancer and early promoter
   5766..5782    +  misc_feature   MCS (fragment): pBluescript multiple cloning site
   5831..5847    -  protein_bind   lac operator: The lac repressor binds to the lac operator to inhibit transcription in E. coli. This inhibition can be relieved by adding lactose or isopropyl-β-D-thiogalactopyranoside (IPTG). lac repressor encoded by lacI
   5855..5885    -  promoter       lac promoter: promoter for the E. coli lac operon
   5900..5921    -  protein_bind   CAP binding site: CAP binding activates transcription in the presence of cAMP. E. coli catabolite activator protein
   5934..6026    -  CDS            lacI (fragment): lac repressor; lacI; The lac repressor binds to the lac operator to inhibit transcription in E. coli. This inhibition can be relieved by adding lactose or isopropyl-β-D-thiogalactopyranoside (IPTG).
   6209..6797    -  rep_origin     ori: high-copy-number ColE1/pMB1/pBR322/pUC origin of replication
   6968..7828    -  CDS            AmpR: β-lactamase; bla; confers resistance to ampicillin, carbenicillin, and related antibiotics
   7829..7933    -  promoter       AmpR promoter: bla
   8004..8048    -  misc_feature   bom (fragment): basis of mobility region from pBR322
   8203..131     +  enhancer       CMV enhancer (across the origin): human cytomegalovirus immediate early enhancer
