[The description below was written by a language model from this plasmid's Addgene catalogue record and pLannotate feature annotations shown in this document.]
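Description:
pCMV-T7-nSpCas9(H840A)-P2A-GFP (HES140) is an 8.4 kb mammalian expression and in vitro transcription plasmid encoding a nickase form of Streptococcus pyogenes Cas9. It was built by Gibson cloning in the pCMV-T7-SpCas9-P2A-EGFP (RTW3027) backbone. It is propagated in E. coli from a high-copy ColE1/pUC-type origin under ampicillin selection (AmpR, β-lactamase, with its own promoter). Short remnants of lac regulatory elements, a lacI fragment, an SV40 promoter fragment and a pBR322 bom fragment are annotated in the backbone and appear to be vestigial. No mammalian selection marker is annotated.

The payload is a single open reading frame placed downstream of the CMV enhancer/immediate-early promoter and a T7 promoter in tandem. The same plasmid can therefore drive expression in transfected mammalian cells or serve as a template for T7 RNA polymerase transcription of mRNA. The Cas9 coding sequence, which the annotation tool splits into overlapping N- and C-terminal matches, carries the H840A substitution. This change inactivates the HNH nuclease domain, so the enzyme cuts only the non-target strand rather than making a double-strand break. According to the record, Cas9 is followed by a C-terminal bipartite nuclear localisation signal (BPNLS) and a 3xFLAG epitope for detection, then a P2A ribosome-skipping peptide and EGFP. The BPNLS and P2A are listed in the catalogue fields but not separately annotated in the feature table. EGFP is released as a separate protein that marks expressing cells, and a bGH polyadenylation signal terminates the transcript.

No guide RNA cassette is present, so a guide must be supplied separately. The plasmid was deposited with work on click editing, a genome-writing approach that uses DNA polymerases and HUH endonucleases. The record does not state its specific role in that study.
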