Addgene plasmid #208976: Nickase SpCas9 - pCMV-T7-nSpCas9(H840A)-P2A-GFP (HES140)
Purpose: Nickase SpCas9 (H840A) with a P2A GFP and 3xFLAG, expressed from a CMV or T7 promoters.
Depositing lab: Benjamin Kleinstiver. Publication: Click editing enables programmable genome writing using DNA polymerases and HUH endonucleases. Ferreira da Silva J, Tou CJ, King EM, Eller ML, Rufino-Ramos D, Ma L, Cromwell CR, Metovic J, Benning FMC, Chao LH, Eichler FS, Kleinstiver BP. Nat Biotechnol. 2024 Jul 22. doi: 10.1038/s41587-024-02324-x. PubMed 39039307.
Backbone
  Vector backbone: pCMV-T7-SpCas9-P2A-EGFP (RTW3027)
  Vector type: Mammalian Expression, CRISPR ; in vitro transcription; T7 promoter
Growth in bacteria
  Bacterial resistance: Ampicillin, 100 μg/mL
  Growth temperature: 37°C
  Growth strain: DH5alpha
  Copy number: High Copy
Gene/Insert
  Gene/Insert name: nSpCas9(H840)-BPNLS-P2A-GFP (alt name: HES140)
  Species: Synthetic
  Mutation: nSpCas9(H840A)
  Promoter: CMV and T7
  Tag / fusion protein: BPNLS (C terminal on insert)
  Cloning method: Gibson Cloning
  Sequencing primers: 5′ oBK6928-CCAAGTCTCCACCCCATTGACG; 3′ oBK219-GGGAGTGGCACCTTCCAGGGTC
Terms and licenses: Academic/Nonprofit Terms; Industry Terms: Not Available to Industry
Depositor comments: Please visit https://doi.org/10.1101/2023.09.12.557440 for bioRxiv preprint.
How to cite: Nickase SpCas9 - pCMV-T7-nSpCas9(H840A)-P2A-GFP (HES140) was a gift from Benjamin Kleinstiver (Addgene plasmid # 208976 ; http://n2t.net/addgene:208976 ; RRID:Addgene_208976)
